Addgene plasmid #171773: pET28-AviTag-DogTag-MBP
Purpose: Expresses AviTag-DogTag-Maltose binding protein in bacterial cytoplasm. The AviTag enables site-specific biotinylation by BirA.
Depositing lab: Mark Howarth. Depositing organization: University of Oxford. Publication: DogCatcher allows loop-friendly protein-protein ligation. Keeble AH, Yadav VK, Ferla MP, Bauer CC, Chuntharpursat-Bon E, Huang J, Bon RS, Howarth M. Cell Chem Biol. 2021 Jul 28. pii: S2451-9456(21)00315-9. doi: 10.1016/j.chembiol.2021.07.005. PubMed 34324879.
Backbone
  Vector backbone: pET28a
  Backbone size w/o insert (bp): 5369
  Total vector size (bp): 6685
  Vector type: Bacterial Expression
Growth in bacteria
  Bacterial resistance: Kanamycin, 50 μg/mL
  Growth temperature: 37°C
  Growth strain: DH5alpha
  Copy number: High Copy
Gene/Insert
  Gene/Insert name: AviTag-DogTag-MBP
  Species: Synthetic
  Mutation: Peptide tag added to N-terminus of MBP via a GSGESG linker
  Promoter: T7
  Tag / fusion protein: His6 (N terminal on backbone); Thrombin cleavage site (N terminal on insert)
  Cloning method: Gibson Cloning
  Sequencing primers: 5′ T7F; 3′ T7R
Terms and licenses: Academic/Nonprofit Terms; Industry Terms: Not Available to Industry
How to cite: pET28-AviTag-DogTag-MBP was a gift from Mark Howarth (Addgene plasmid # 171773 ; http://n2t.net/addgene:171773 ; RRID:Addgene_171773)
