[The description below was written by a language model from this plasmid's Addgene catalogue record and the feature table of its GenBank file.]
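Description:
pET28-AviTag-DogTag-MBP is a bacterial expression plasmid built on the pET28a backbone for cytoplasmic production of a tagged maltose binding protein in E. coli. It is propagated through a ColE1/pBR322-type origin and selected with kanamycin via the aminoglycoside phosphotransferase gene. The backbone also carries the bom mobility region, the rop gene and an f1 phage origin. The catalogue lists it as high copy, although rop is annotated as a copy-number-limiting factor. The catalogue gives a total size of 6685 bp, whereas the held sequence record is 6561 bp, a discrepancy the record does not explain.

Expression is driven by the T7 promoter, followed by a lac operator and the T7 gene 10 ribosome binding site, and ends at the T7 terminator. The plasmid-borne lacI gene supplies the repressor, so transcription requires a host providing T7 RNA polymerase and is induced with IPTG. The reading frame begins with the backbone His6 tag and a thrombin cleavage site, followed by the AviTag, a peptide substrate that BirA biotinylates at a single site. Next come DogTag and MBP, with the peptide tag joined to the N-terminus of MBP through a short flexible linker. DogTag is not annotated separately in the feature table but presumably lies in the unannotated stretch between the AviTag and MBP. The malE sequence lacks its signal peptide, so the protein stays in the cytosol. A second 6xHis sequence is annotated downstream of MBP, but the record does not say whether it is translated as part of the fusion.

The associated publication concerns DogCatcher-mediated protein-protein ligation. This suggests the protein serves as a purifiable, biotinylatable DogTag-bearing model partner for such coupling reactions.
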