LOCUS       Exported 6561 bp ds-DNA circular SYN 28-JUL-2021
DEFINITION  Expresses AviTag-DogTag-Maltose binding protein in bacterial
            cytoplasm. The AviTag enables site-specific biotinylation by BirA..
ACCESSION   .
VERSION     .
KEYWORDS    pET28-AviTag-DogTag-MBP
SOURCE      synthetic DNA construct
  ORGANISM  synthetic DNA construct
REFERENCE   1 (bases 1 to 6561)
  TITLE     DogCatcher allows Loop-friendly Protein-Protein Ligation
  JOURNAL   Unpublished
REFERENCE   2 (bases 1 to 6561)
  AUTHORS   .
  TITLE     Direct Submission
  JOURNAL   Exported Jul 28, 2021 from SnapGene Server 1.1.58
            http://www.snapgene.com
FEATURES             Location/Qualifiers
     source          1..6561
                     /organism="synthetic DNA construct"
                     /mol_type="other DNA"
     CDS             complement(35..1117)
                     /codon_start=1
                     /gene="lacI"
                     /product="lac repressor"
                     /label=lacI
                     /note="The lac repressor binds to the lac operator to
                     inhibit transcription in E. coli. This inhibition can be
                     relieved by adding lactose or
                     isopropyl-beta-D-thiogalactopyranoside (IPTG)."
                     /translation="MKPVTLYDVAEYAGVSYQTVSRVVNQASHVSAKTREKVEAAMAEL
                     NYIPNRVAQQLAGKQSLLIGVATSSLALHAPSQIVAAIKSRADQLGASVVVSMVERSGV
                     EACKAAVHNLLAQRVSGLIINYPLDDQDAIAVEAACTNVPALFLDVSDQTPINSIIFSH
                     EDGTRLGVEHLVALGHQQIALLAGPLSSVSARLRLAGWHKYLTRNQIQPIAEREGDWSA
                     MSGFQQTMQMLNEGIVPTAMLVANDQMALGAMRAITESGLRVGADISVVGYDDTEDSSC
                     YIPPLTTIKQDFRLLGQTSVDRLLQLSQGQAVKGNQLLPVSLVKRKTTLAPNTQTASPR
                     ALADSLMQLARQVSRLESGQ"
     primer_bind     1079..1098
                     /label=LacI-R
                     /note="LacI, reverse primer"
     promoter        complement(1118..1195)
                     /gene="lacI"
                     /label=lacI promoter
     primer_bind     1401..1420
                     /label=pBRrevBam
                     /note="pBR322 vectors, tet region, downstream of BamHI,
                     reverse primer"
     primer_bind     1504..1523
                     /label=T7
                     /note="T7 promoter, forward primer"
     promoter        1504..1522
                     /label=T7 promoter
                     /note="promoter for bacteriophage T7 RNA polymerase"
     protein_bind    1523..1547
                     /label=lac operator
                     /bound_moiety="lac repressor encoded by lacI"
                     /note="The lac repressor binds to the lac operator to
                     inhibit transcription in E. coli. This inhibition can be
                     relieved by adding lactose or
                     isopropyl-beta-D-thiogalactopyranoside (IPTG)."
     RBS             1562..1584
                     /note="efficient ribosome binding site from bacteriophage
                     T7 gene 10 (Olins and Rangwala, 1989)"
     CDS             1603..1620
                     /codon_start=1
                     /product="6xHis affinity tag"
                     /label=6xHis
                     /translation="HHHHHH"
     CDS             1630..1647
                     /codon_start=1
                     /product="thrombin recognition and cleavage site"
                     /label=thrombin site
                     /translation="LVPRGS"
     CDS             1654..1698
                     /codon_start=1
                     /product="peptide tag that allows for enzymatic
                     biotinylation"
                     /label=AviTag(TM)
                     /translation="GLNDIFEAQKIEWHE"
     CDS             1795..2892
                     /codon_start=1
                     /gene="malE (mutated)"
                     /product="maltose binding protein from E. coli"
                     /label=MBP
                     /note="This version of the gene does not encode a signal
                     sequence, so MBP will remain in the cytosol."
                     /translation="KIEEGKLVIWINGDKGYNGLAEVGKKFEKDTGIKVTVEHPDKLEE
                     KFPQVAATGDGPDIIFWAHDRFGGYAQSGLLAEITPDKAFQDKLYPFTWDAVRYNGKLI
                     AYPIAVEALSLIYNKDLLPNPPKTWEEIPALDKELKAKGKSALMFNLQEPYFTWPLIAA
                     DGGYAFKYENGKYDIKDVGVDNAGAKAGLTFLVDLIKNKHMNADTDYSIAEAAFNKGET
                     AMTINGPWAWSNIDTSKVNYGVTVLPTFKGQPSKPFVGVLSAGINAASPNKELAKEFLE
                     NYLLTDEGLEAVNKDKPLGAVALKSYEEELAKDPRIAATMENAQKGEIMPNIPQMSAFW
                     YAVRTAVINAASGRQTVDEALKDAQT"
     primer_bind     2866..2889
                     /label=MBP-F
                     /note="Maltose binding protein, forward primer"
     CDS             2929..2946
                     /codon_start=1
                     /product="6xHis affinity tag"
                     /label=6xHis
                     /translation="HHHHHH"
     primer_bind     complement(2999..3017)
                     /label=T7 Term
                     /note="T7 terminator, reverse primer"
     terminator      3013..3060
                     /label=T7 terminator
                     /note="transcription terminator for bacteriophage T7 RNA
                     polymerase"
     rep_origin      3097..3552
                     /direction=RIGHT
                     /label=f1 ori
                     /note="f1 bacteriophage origin of replication; arrow
                     indicates direction of (+) strand synthesis"
     primer_bind     complement(3184..3203)
                     /label=F1ori-R
                     /note="F1 origin, reverse primer"
     primer_bind     3394..3415
                     /label=F1ori-F
                     /note="F1 origin, forward primer"
     CDS             complement(3644..4459)
                     /codon_start=1
                     /gene="aph(3')-Ia"
                     /product="aminoglycoside phosphotransferase"
                     /label=KanR
                     /note="confers resistance to kanamycin in bacteria or G418
                     (Geneticin(R)) in eukaryotes"
                     /translation="MSHIQRETSCSRPRLNSNMDADLYGYKWARDNVGQSGATIYRLYG
                     KPDAPELFLKHGKGSVANDVTDEMVRLNWLTEFMPLPTIKHFIRTPDDAWLLTTAIPGK
                     TAFQVLEEYPDSGENIVDALAVFLRRLHSIPVCNCPFNSDRVFRLAQAQSRMNNGLVDA
                     SDFDDERNGWPVEQVWKEMHKLLPFSPDSVVTHGDFSLDNLIFDEGKLIGCIDVGRVGI
                     ADRYQDLAILWNCLGEFSPSLQKRLFQKYGIDNPDMNKLQFHLMLDEFF"
     primer_bind     4367..4386
                     /label=Kan-R
                     /note="Kanamycin resistance gene, reverse primer"
     primer_bind     4451..4470
                     /label=pENTR-R
                     /note="pENTR vectors, reverse primer"
     rep_origin      4581..5169
                     /direction=RIGHT
                     /label=ori
                     /note="high-copy-number ColE1/pMB1/pBR322/pUC origin of
                     replication"
     primer_bind     5070..5089
                     /label=pBR322ori-F
                     /note="pBR322 origin, forward primer"
     primer_bind     5323..5340
                     /label=L4440
                     /note="L4440 vector, forward primer"
     misc_feature    5355..5494
                     /label=bom
                     /note="basis of mobility region from pBR322"
     primer_bind     complement(5420..5439)
                     /label=pRS-marker
                     /note="pRS vectors, use to sequence yeast selectable
                     marker"
     primer_bind     5580..5602
                     /label=pGEX 3'
                     /note="pGEX vectors, reverse primer"
     CDS             complement(5596..5787)
                     /codon_start=1
                     /gene="rop"
                     /product="Rop protein, which maintains plasmids at low copy
                     number"
                     /label=rop
                     /translation="MTKQEKTALNMARFIRSQTLTLLEKLNELDADEQADICESLHDHA
                     DELYRSCLARFGDDGENL"
ORIGIN
        1 atgagtgagc taacttacat taattgcgtt gcgctcactg cccgctttcc agtcgggaaa
       61 cctgtcgtgc cagctgcatt aatgaatcgg ccaacgcgcg gggagaggcg gtttgcgtat
      121 tgggcgccag ggtggttttt cttttcacca gtgagacggg caacagctga ttgcccttca
      181 ccgcctggcc ctgagagagt tgcagcaagc ggtccacgct ggtttgcccc agcaggcgaa
      241 aatcctgttt gatggtggtt aacggcggga tataacatga gctgtcttcg gtatcgtcgt
      301 atcccactac cgagatatcc gcaccaacgc gcagcccgga ctcggtaatg gcgcgcattg
      361 cgcccagcgc catctgatcg ttggcaacca gcatcgcagt gggaacgatg ccctcattca
      421 gcatttgcat ggtttgttga aaaccggaca tggcactcca gtcgccttcc cgttccgcta
      481 tcggctgaat ttgattgcga gtgagatatt tatgccagcc agccagacgc agacgcgccg
      541 agacagaact taatgggccc gctaacagcg cgatttgctg gtgacccaat gcgaccagat
      601 gctccacgcc cagtcgcgta ccgtcttcat gggagaaaat aatactgttg atgggtgtct
      661 ggtcagagac atcaagaaat aacgccggaa cattagtgca ggcagcttcc acagcaatgg
      721 catcctggtc atccagcgga tagttaatga tcagcccact gacgcgttgc gcgagaagat
      781 tgtgcaccgc cgctttacag gcttcgacgc cgcttcgttc taccatcgac accaccacgc
      841 tggcacccag ttgatcggcg cgagatttaa tcgccgcgac aatttgcgac ggcgcgtgca
      901 gggccagact ggaggtggca acgccaatca gcaacgactg tttgcccgcc agttgttgtg
      961 ccacgcggtt gggaatgtaa ttcagctccg ccatcgccgc ttccactttt tcccgcgttt
     1021 tcgcagaaac gtggctggcc tggttcacca cgcgggaaac ggtctgataa gagacaccgg
     1081 catactctgc gacatcgtat aacgttactg gtttcacatt caccaccctg aattgactct
     1141 cttccgggcg ctatcatgcc ataccgcgaa aggttttgcg ccattcgatg gtgtccggga
     1201 tctcgacgct ctcccttatg cgactcctgc attaggaagc agcccagtag taggttgagg
     1261 ccgttgagca ccgccgccgc aaggaatggt gcatgcaagg agatggcgcc caacagtccc
     1321 ccggccacgg ggcctgccac catacccacg ccgaaacaag cgctcatgag cccgaagtgg
     1381 cgagcccgat cttccccatc ggtgatgtcg gcgatatagg cgccagcaac cgcacctgtg
     1441 gcgccggtga tgccggccac gatgcgtccg gcgtagagga tcgagatctc gatcccgcga
     1501 aattaatacg actcactata ggggaattgt gagcggataa caattcccct atagaaataa
     1561 ttttgtttaa ctttaagaag gagatatacc atgggcagca gccatcatca tcatcatcac
     1621 agcagcggcc tggtgccgcg cggcagccat atgggtctga atgatatttt cgaagcgcag
     1681 aaaattgaat ggcatgaagg tagcggagat attccggcta catacgaatt caccgatggt
     1741 aaacattata tcaccaatga accgataccg ccgaaaggta gtggtgaaag tggtaaaatc
     1801 gaagaaggta aactggtaat ctggattaac ggcgataaag gctataacgg tctcgctgaa
     1861 gtcggtaaga aattcgagaa agataccgga attaaagtca ccgttgagca tccggataaa
     1921 ctggaagaga aattcccaca ggttgcggca actggcgatg gccctgacat tatcttctgg
     1981 gcacacgacc gctttggtgg ctacgctcaa tctggcctgt tggctgaaat caccccggac
     2041 aaagcgttcc aggacaagct gtatccgttt acctgggatg ccgtacgtta caacggcaag
     2101 ctgattgctt acccgatcgc tgttgaagcg ttatcgctga tttataacaa agatctgctg
     2161 ccgaacccgc caaaaacctg ggaagagatc ccggcgctgg ataaagaact gaaagcgaaa
     2221 ggtaagagcg cgctgatgtt caacctgcaa gaaccgtact tcacctggcc gctgattgct
     2281 gctgacgggg gttatgcgtt caagtatgaa aacggcaagt acgacattaa agacgtgggc
     2341 gtggataacg ctggcgcgaa agcgggtctg accttcctgg ttgacctgat taaaaacaaa
     2401 cacatgaatg cagacaccga ttactccatc gcagaagctg cctttaataa aggcgaaaca
     2461 gcgatgacca tcaacggccc gtgggcatgg tccaacatcg acaccagcaa agtgaattat
     2521 ggtgtaacgg tactgccgac cttcaagggt caaccatcca aaccgttcgt tggcgtgctg
     2581 agcgcaggta ttaacgccgc cagtccgaac aaagagctgg caaaagagtt cctcgaaaac
     2641 tatctgctga ctgatgaagg tctggaagcg gttaataaag acaaaccgct gggtgccgta
     2701 gcgctgaagt cttacgagga agagttggcg aaagatccac gtattgccgc cactatggaa
     2761 aacgcccaga aaggtgaaat catgccgaac atcccgcaga tgtccgcttt ctggtatgcc
     2821 gtgcgtactg cggtgatcaa cgccgccagc ggtcgtcaga ctgtcgatga agccctgaaa
     2881 gacgcgcaga ctaattcgag ctcgtaaaag cttgcggccg cactcgagca ccaccaccac
     2941 caccactgag atccggctgc taacaaagcc cgaaaggaag ctgagttggc tgctgccacc
     3001 gctgagcaat aactagcata accccttggg gcctctaaac gggtcttgag gggttttttg
     3061 ctgaaaggag gaactatatc cggattggcg aatgggnnnn nnnnnnnnnn nnnnnnnnnn
     3121 nnnnnnnnnn nnnnnnnnnn nnnnnnnnnn nnnnnnnnnn nnnnnnnnnn nnnnnnnnnn
     3181 nnnnnnnnnn nnnnnnnnnn nnnnnnnnnn nnnnnnnnnn cnnnnnnnnn nnnnnnnnnn
     3241 nnnnnnnnnn nnnnnnnnnn nnnnnnnnnn nnnnnnnnnn nnnnnnnnnn nnnnnnnnnn
     3301 nnnnnnnnnn nnannnnnnn nnnnnnnnnn nnnnnnnnnn nnnnnnnnnn nnnnnnnnnn
     3361 nncctttgac gttggagtcc acgttcttta atagtggact cttgttccaa actggaacaa
     3421 cactcaaccc tatctcggtc tattcttttg atttataagg gattttgccg atttcggcct
     3481 attggttaaa aaatgagctg atttaacaaa aatttaacgc gaattttaac aaaatattaa
     3541 cgcttacaat ttaggtggca cttttcgggg aaatgtgcgc ggaaccccta tttgtttatt
     3601 tttctaaata cattcaaata tgtatccgct catgaattaa ttcttagaaa aactcatcga
     3661 gcatcaaatg aaactgcaat ttattcatat caggattatc aataccatat ttttgaaaaa
     3721 gccgtttctg taatgaagga gaaaactcac cgaggcagtt ccataggatg gcaagatcct
     3781 ggtatcggtc tgcgattccg actcgtccaa catcaataca acctattaat ttcccctcgt
     3841 caaaaataag gttatcaagt gagaaatcac catgagtgac gactgaatcc ggtgagaatg
     3901 gcaaaagttt atgcatttct ttccagactt gttcaacagg ccagccatta cgctcgtcat
     3961 caaaatcact cgcatcaacc aaaccgttat tcattcgtga ttgcgcctga gcgagacgaa
     4021 atacgcgatc gctgttaaaa ggacaattac aaacaggaat cgaatgcaac cggcgcagga
     4081 acactgccag cgcatcaaca atattttcac ctgaatcagg atattcttct aatacctgga
     4141 atgctgtttt cccggggatc gcagtggtga gtaaccatgc atcatcagga gtacggataa
     4201 aatgcttgat ggtcggaaga ggcataaatt ccgtcagcca gtttagtctg accatctcat
     4261 ctgtaacatc attggcaacg ctacctttgc catgtttcag aaacaactct ggcgcatcgg
     4321 gcttcccata caatcgatag attgtcgcac ctgattgccc gacattatcg cgagcccatt
     4381 tatacccata taaatcagca tccatgttgg aatttaatcg cggcctagag caagacgttt
     4441 cccgttgaat atggctcata acaccccttg tattactgtt tatgtaagca gacagtttta
     4501 ttgttcatga ccaaaatccc ttaacgtgag ttttcgttcc actgagcgtc agaccccgta
     4561 gaaaagatca aaggatcttc ttgagatcct ttttttctgc gcgtaatctg ctgcttgcaa
     4621 acaaaaaaac caccgctacc agcggtggtt tgtttgccgg atcaagagct accaactctt
     4681 tttccgaagg taactggctt cagcagagcg cagataccaa atactgtcct tctagtgtag
     4741 ccgtagttag gccaccactt caagaactct gtagcaccgc ctacatacct cgctctgcta
     4801 atcctgttac cagtggctgc tgccagtggc gataagtcgt gtcttaccgg gttggactca
     4861 agacgatagt taccggataa ggcgcagcgg tcgggctgaa cggggggttc gtgcacacag
     4921 cccagcttgg agcgaacgac ctacaccgaa ctgagatacc tacagcgtga gctatgagaa
     4981 agcgccacgc ttcccgaagg gagaaaggcg gacaggtatc cggtaagcgg cagggtcgga
     5041 acaggagagc gcacgaggga gcttccaggg ggaaacgcct ggtatcttta tagtcctgtc
     5101 gggtttcgcc acctctgact tgagcgtcga tttttgtgat gctcgtcagg ggggcggagc
     5161 ctatggaaaa acgccagcaa cgcggccttt ttacggttcc tggccttttg ctggcctttt
     5221 gctcacatgt tctttcctgc gttatcccct gattctgtgg ataaccgtat taccgccttt
     5281 gagtgagctg ataccgctcg ccgcagccga acgaccgagc gcagcgagtc agtgagcgag
     5341 gaagcggaag agcgcctgat gcggtatttt ctccttacgc atctgtgcgg tatttcacac
     5401 cgcaatggtg cactctcagt acaatctgct ctgatgccgc atagttaagc cagtatacac
     5461 tccgctatcg ctacgtgact gggtcatggc tgcgccccga cacccgccaa cacccgctga
     5521 cgcgccctga cgggcttgtc tgctcccggc atccgcttac agacaagctg tgaccgtctc
     5581 cgggagctgc atgtgtcaga ggttttcacc gtcatcaccg aaacgcgcga ggcagctgcg
     5641 gtaaagctca tcagcgtggt cgtgaagcga ttcacagatg tctgcctgtt catccgcgtc
     5701 cagctcgttg agtttctcca gaagcgttaa tgtctggctt ctgataaagc gggccatgtt
     5761 aagggcggtt ttttcctgtt tggtcactga tgcctccgtg taagggggat ttctgttcat
     5821 gggggtaatg ataccgatga aacgagagag gatgctcacg atacgggtta ctgatgatga
     5881 acatgcccgg ttactggaac gttgtgaggg taaacaactg gcggtatgga tgcggcggga
     5941 ccagagaaaa atcactcagg gtcaatgcca gcgcttcgtt aatacagatg taggtgttcc
     6001 acagggtagc cagcagcatc ctgcgatgca gatccggaac ataatggtgc agggcgctga
     6061 cttccgcgtt tccagacttt acgaaacacg gaaaccgaag accattcatg ttgttgctca
     6121 ggtcgcagac gttttgcagc agcagtcgct tcacgttcgc tcgcgtatcg gtgattcatt
     6181 ctgctaacca gtaaggcaac cccgccagcc tagccgggtc ctcaacgaca ggagcacgat
     6241 catgcgcacc cgtggggccg ccatgccggc gataatggcc tgcttctcgc cgaaacgttt
     6301 ggtggcggga ccagtgacga aggcttgagc gagggcgtgc aagattccga ataccgcaag
     6361 cgacaggccg atcatcgtcg cgctccagcg aaagcggtcc tcgccgaaaa tgacccagag
     6421 cgctgccggc acctgtccta cgagttgcat gataaagaag acagtcataa gtgcggcgac
     6481 gatagtcatg ccccgcgccc accggaagga gctgactggg ttgaaggctc tcaagggcat
     6541 cggtcgagat cccggtgcct a
//
