>Addgene plasmid #171773 | pET28-AviTag-DogTag-MBP | depositor partial sequence | sequence record 333092 | AviTag-DogTag-MBP gene
ATGGGCAGCAGCCATCATCATCATCATCACAGCAGCGGCCTGGTGCCGCGCGGCAGCCATATGGGTCTGA
ATGATATTTTCGAAGCGCAGAAAATTGAATGGCATGAAGGTAGCGGAGATATTCCGGCTACATACGAATT
CACCGATGGTAAACATTATATCACCAATGAACCGATACCGCCGAAAGGTAGTGGTGAAAGTGGTAAAATC
GAAGAAGGTAAACTGGTAATCTGGATTAACGGCGATAAAGGCTATAACGGTCTCGCTGAAGTCGGTAAGA
AATTCGAGAAAGATACCGGAATTAAAGTCACCGTTGAGCATCCGGATAAACTGGAAGAGAAATTCCCACA
GGTTGCGGCAACTGGCGATGGCCCTGACATTATCTTCTGGGCACACGACCGCTTTGGTGGCTACGCTCAA
TCTGGCCTGTTGGCTGAAATCACCCCGGACAAAGCGTTCCAGGACAAGCTGTATCCGTTTACCTGGGATG
CCGTACGTTACAACGGCAAGCTGATTGCTTACCCGATCGCTGTTGAAGCGTTATCGCTGATTTATAACAA
AGATCTGCTGCCGAACCCGCCAAAAACCTGGGAAGAGATCCCGGCGCTGGATAAAGAACTGAAAGCGAAA
GGTAAGAGCGCGCTGATGTTCAACCTGCAAGAACCGTACTTCACCTGGCCGCTGATTGCTGCTGACGGGG
GTTATGCGTTCAAGTATGAAAACGGCAAGTACGACATTAAAGACGTGGGCGTGGATAACGCTGGCGCGAA
AGCGGGTCTGACCTTCCTGGTTGACCTGATTAAAAACAAACACATGAATGCAGACACCGATTACTCCATC
GCAGAAGCTGCCTTTAATAAAGGCGAAACAGCGATGACCATCAACGGCCCGTGGGCATGGTCCAACATCG
ACACCAGCAAAGTGAATTATGGTGTAACGGTACTGCCGACCTTCAAGGGTCAACCATCCAAACCGTTCGT
TGGCGTGCTGAGCGCAGGTATTAACGCCGCCAGTCCGAACAAAGAGCTGGCAAAAGAGTTCCTCGAAAAC
TATCTGCTGACTGATGAAGGTCTGGAAGCGGTTAATAAAGACAAACCGCTGGGTGCCGTAGCGCTGAAGT
CTTACGAGGAAGAGTTGGCGAAAGATCCACGTATTGCCGCCACTATGGAAAACGCCCAGAAAGGTGAAAT
CATGCCGAACATCCCGCAGATGTCCGCTTTCTGGTATGCCGTGCGTACTGCGGTGATCAACGCCGCCAGC
GGTCGTCAGACTGTCGATGAAGCCCTGAAAGACGCGCAGACTAATTCGAGCTCGTAA
